Addgene plasmid #192796: pAAV-FLEX-SaCas9-U6-sgKcna2
Purpose: Encodes SaCas9 and an sgRNA targeting mouse Kcna2
Depositing lab: Marta Soden. Depositing organization: University of Washington. Publication: The potassium channel auxiliary subunit Kvbeta2 (Kcnab2) regulates Kv1 channels and dopamine neuron firing. Yee JX, Rastani A, Soden ME. J Neurophysiol. 2022 Jul 1;128(1):62-72. doi: 10.1152/jn.00194.2022. Epub 2022 Jun 15. PubMed 35788155.
Backbone
  Vector backbone: pX601
  Vector type: AAV, CRISPR
Growth in bacteria
  Bacterial resistance: Ampicillin, 100 μg/mL
  Growth temperature: 37°C
  Growth strain: NEB Stable
  Copy number: High Copy
Gene/Insert
  Gene/Insert name: sgKcna2
  gRNA/shRNA sequence: GAAGCAATGGAGATGTTTCGG
  Species: M. musculus (mouse)
  Promoter: U6
  Cloning method: Restriction Enzyme; 5′ cloning site BsaI (destroyed during cloning); 3′ cloning site BsaI (destroyed during cloning)
  Sequencing primers: 5′ GACTATCATATGCTTACCGT
Terms and licenses: Academic/Nonprofit Terms; Industry Terms: Not Available to Industry
How to cite: pAAV-FLEX-SaCas9-U6-sgKcna2 was a gift from Marta Soden (Addgene plasmid # 192796 ; http://n2t.net/addgene:192796 ; RRID:Addgene_192796)
