[The description below was written by a language model from this plasmid's Addgene catalogue record and pLannotate feature annotations shown in this document.]
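Description:
pAAV-FLEX-SaCas9-U6-sgKcna2 is an AAV transfer plasmid for CRISPR mutagenesis, built on the pX601 backbone. It combines a Cre-dependent Staphylococcus aureus Cas9 cassette and a guide RNA against mouse Kcna2 in a single vector of about 7.7 kb. In bacteria it is maintained as a high-copy plasmid through a ColE1/pUC-type origin and selected with ampicillin (β-lactamase under its own promoter). An f1 phage origin is also present in the backbone. The payload is flanked by AAV2 inverted terminal repeats, which allow it to be packaged into recombinant AAV particles. The left ITR is annotated only as short fragments, while the right one is detected in full.

Between the ITRs, the CMV enhancer and promoter sit upstream of a FLEX (double-floxed inverted) switch. The SaCas9 coding sequence, fused to a nucleoplasmin nuclear localization signal and a 3xHA epitope tag, lies in the antisense orientation. It is bracketed by pairs of mutually incompatible lox2272 and loxP sites in opposing orientation. Without Cre, no functional Cas9 transcript is made. With Cre, recombination inverts the cassette and locks it in the sense orientation, so the tagged nuclease is expressed and its transcript terminated by the bGH polyadenylation signal. Downstream, a human U6 RNA polymerase III promoter constitutively drives the Kcna2-targeting spacer, which was cloned through BsaI sites destroyed in the process and is joined to the SaCas9 guide scaffold.

This arrangement restricts Kcna2 editing to Cre-expressing cells after viral delivery in mice. The associated publication concerns Kv1 channels and dopamine neuron firing, which is consistent with cell-type-specific disruption in neurons.
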