Features (pLannotate 1.2.2; 26 found; start..end, strand, type, name):
     53..80      +  repeat_region  AAV2 ITR (fragment): inverted terminal repeat of adeno-associated virus serotype 2 inverted
    109..136     +  repeat_region  AAV2 ITR (fragment): inverted terminal repeat of adeno-associated virus serotype 2 inverted
    195..574     +  enhancer       CMV enhancer: human cytomegalovirus immediate early enhancer
    575..778     +  promoter       CMV promoter: human cytomegalovirus (CMV) immediate early promoter
    815..848     +  protein_bind   lox2272: Cre-mediated recombination occurs in the 8-bp core sequence (GGATACTT). lox2272 sites are compatible with each other, but incompatible with loxP or loxN sites (Lee and Saito, 1988). Cre recombinase
    849..898     -  intron         β-globin intron (fragment): internally truncated intron from human β-globin
    899..932     +  protein_bind   loxP: Cre-mediated recombination occurs in the 8-bp core sequence (GCATACAT). Cre recombinase
    942..970     -  CDS            3xHA (fragment): three tandem HA epitope tags
    981..997     -  CDS            3xHA (fragment): three tandem HA epitope tags
   1008..1024    -  CDS            3xHA (fragment): three tandem HA epitope tags
   1031..1078    -  CDS            nucleoplasmin NLS: bipartite nuclear localization signal from nucleoplasmin
   1079..4234    -  CDS            cas9: CAS9_STAAU - Experimental evidence at protein level: Swiss-Prot protein existence level 1. CRISPR (clustered regularly interspaced short palindromic repeat) is an adaptive immune system that provides protection against mobile genetic elements (viruses, transposable elements and conjugative plasmids). CRISPR clusters contain spacers, sequences complementary to antecedent mobile elements, and target invading nucleic acids. CRISPR clusters are transcribed and processed into CRISPR RNA (crRNA). In type II CRISPR systems correct processing of pre-crRNA requires a trans- encoded small RNA (tracrRNA)
   4311..4344    -  protein_bind   lox2272: Cre-mediated recombination occurs in the 8-bp core sequence (GGATACTT). lox2272 sites are compatible with each other, but incompatible with loxP or loxN sites (Lee and Saito, 1988). Cre recombinase
   4345..4394    -  intron         β-globin intron (fragment): internally truncated intron from human β-globin
   4395..4428    -  protein_bind   loxP: Cre-mediated recombination occurs in the 8-bp core sequence (GCATACAT). Cre recombinase
   4459..4570    +  polyA_signal   bGH poly(A) signal: bovine growth hormone polyadenylation signal
   4673..4913    +  promoter       U6 promoter: RNA polymerase III promoter for human U6 snRNA
   4943..5018    +  misc_RNA       Sa gRNA scaffold: guide RNA scaffold for the Staphylococcus aureus CRISPR/Cas9 system
   5032..5172    +  repeat_region  AAV2 ITR: inverted terminal repeat of adeno-associated virus serotype 2 inverted
   5177..5228    -  misc_feature   bom (fragment): basis of mobility region from pBR322
   5247..5702    +  rep_origin     f1 ori (sequence partly withheld): f1 bacteriophage origin of replication; arrow indicates direction of (+) strand synthesis
   5703..5752    -  misc_feature   bom (fragment): basis of mobility region from pBR322
   5854..5889    -  CDS            rop (fragment): Rop protein, which maintains plasmids at low copy number; rop
   5984..6088    +  promoter       AmpR promoter: bla
   6089..6949    +  CDS            AmpR: β-lactamase; bla; confers resistance to ampicillin, carbenicillin, and related antibiotics
   7120..7708    +  rep_origin     ori: high-copy-number ColE1/pMB1/pBR322/pUC origin of replication
>Addgene plasmid #192796 | pAAV-FLEX-SaCas9-U6-sgKcna2 | addgene full sequence | sequence record 379970 | Addgene NGS Result
TTTACGGTTCCTGGCCTTTTGCTGGCCTTTTGCTCACATGTCCTGCAGGCAGCTGCGCGCTCGCTCGCTC
ACTGAGGCCGCCCGGGCGTCGGGCGACCTTTGGTCGCCCGGCCTCAGTGAGCGAGCGAGCGCGCAGAGAG
GGAGTGGCCAACTCCATCACTAGGGGTTCCTGCGGCCTCTAGACTCGAGGCGTTGACATTGATTATTGAC
TAGTTATTAATAGTAATCAATTACGGGGTCATTAGTTCATAGCCCATATATGGAGTTCCGCGTTACATAA
CTTACGGTAAATGGCCCGCCTGGCTGACCGCCCAACGACCCCCGCCCATTGACGTCAATAATGACGTATG
TTCCCATAGTAACGCCAATAGGGACTTTCCATTGACGTCAATGGGTGGAGTATTTACGGTAAACTGCCCA
CTTGGCAGTACATCAAGTGTATCATATGCCAAGTACGCCCCCTATTGACGTCAATGACGGTAAATGGCCC
GCCTGGCATTATGCCCAGTACATGACCTTATGGGACTTTCCTACTTGGCAGTACATCTACGTATTAGTCA
TCGCTATTACCATGGTGATGCGGTTTTGGCAGTACATCAATGGGCGTGGATAGCGGTTTGACTCACGGGG
ATTTCCAAGTCTCCACCCCATTGACGTCAATGGGAGTTTGTTTTGGCACCAAAATCAACGGGACTTTCCA
AAATGTCGTAACAACTCCGCCCCATTGACGCAAATGGGCGGTAGGCGTGTACGGTGGGAGGTCTATATAA
GCAGAGCTCTCTGGCTAACTACCGGTGCTAGCGTCGACTCCGGAATAACTTCGTATAGGATACTTTATAC
GAAGTTATGCAGAATGGTAGCTGGATTGTAGCTGCTATTAGCAATATGAAACCTCTTAATAACTTCGTAT
AGCATACATTATACGAAGTTATGGCGCGCCTTAAGCGTAATCTGGAACATCGTATGGGTAAGCGTAATCT
GGAACATCGTATGGGTAAGCGTAATCTGGAACATCGTATGGGTAGGATCCCTTTTTCTTTTTTGCCTGGC
CGGCCTTTTTCGTGGCCGCCGGCCTTTTGCCCTTTTTGATGATCTGAGGGTGCTTCTTAGATTTCACTTC
ATACAGGTTGCCCAGAATGTCTGTGCTGTACTTCTTAATGCTCTGGGTCTTGGAGGCGATTGTCTTAATG
ATCCTGGGGGGCCTCTTGTCGTTCATGTTTTCCAGGTACTCGCGGTAGGTGATGTCGATCATGTTCACTT
CGATCCGGTTCAGCAGGTCGTTGTTCACGCCGATCACTCTATACAGCTCGCCGTTGATCTTGATCAGATC
GTTGTTGTAGAAGGAGGCGATAAACTCGGCCTGGTTGCTGATCTTCTTCAGCTTCTTAGCTTCCTCATAG
CACTTGCTATTCACTTCGTAGTAGTTTTCTTTTTTGATCACATCCAGATTCTTCACGGTCACGAACTTGT
ACACGCCATTGTCCAGGTACACGTCGAATCTGTAGGGCTTCAGGGACAGCTTCACGACCTTGTTTCTGCT
GTTGGGGTAGTCGTCGGTGATGTCCAGATGGGCGTTCAGTTTGTTGCCGTAATACTTAATCTTCTTGATC
ACGGGGCCGTTGTCCTTTTTGGAGTACTTGGTCAGGTAGTTCCCGGTTTCCTCGTAGTACTTGTACAGGG
GATTCTTCTCGTCGCCGTACTGTTCCATAATCAGCTTCAGTTTCTGGTAGGTCTGGGGGTCGTGGTGGTA
CATCAGCAGCTTTTCGGGGCTCTTGTTGATCAGCTTTTTCAGCTTGTCATTGTCCTTGTCGTACAGGCCG
TTCAGATTGTTCACGATCAGGGTGTTGCCCTTGTCGTCCTTCCGGGTGGAGTACAGGGTGTCGTTAATCA
GCTCTCTATTAGGCTTCTTGTCCACCCGGTGGCTGTACTTGTAGTCCTTGAAGTCCTTAATGTGCTTGAT
CTGGTGGGGGGTGATGAAGATCTCTTTGTACTCCTGCTCGGTTTCGATCTCGGGCATGCTCTCGGCCTGC
TTTTCCTCGAACATCTGGTTTTCCATCACTTTTTTGGCCTTGTCCAGTTTCTTCCACTCTTTGAAGATGA
AATCGGCGTTGGCAATGATCAGGGCGTCCTCGGCGTGGTGCTTGTACCCCTTGTTCCGCTCTTTCTTAAA
CTTCCACTTCCGCCGCAGAAAGCTGGTGAAGCCGCCATTGATGGACTTCACTTTCACGTCCAGGTTGTTC
ACTCTGAAGTAGCTCCGCAGCAGGTTCATCAGGCCTCTGGTGGCGTATCTGGTATCCACCAGGTTCCGGT
TGATGAAGTCTTTCTGCACGGAGAACCTGTTGATGTCCCGTTCTTCCAGCAGATACTCTTTCTTGGTCTT
GCTGATTCTGCCCTTGCCCTTGGCCAGATTCAGGATGTGCTTCTTGAAGGTTTCGTAGCTGATCTTGCTG
TCGCTGCTGCTCAGGTACTGGAATGGGGTCCGGTTGCCCTTCTTGCTGTTTTCTTCCTGCTTCACGAGCA
CCTTGTTGTTGAAGCTGTTGTCGAAGGACACGCTTCTGGGGATGATGTGGTCCACCTCATAGTTGAAGGG
GTTGTTCAGCAGATCTTCCAGAGGGATGGCTTCCAGGCTGTACAGGCACTTGCCTTCCTGCATGTCGTGC
AGCTTGATCTTCTCGATCAGGTACTTGGCGTTCTCTTTGCCGGTGGTCCGGATGATTTCCTCGATCCGCT
CGTTGGTCTGCCGGTTCCGCTTCTGCATCTCGTTGATCATTTTCTGGGCGTCCTTGGAGTTCTTCTCGCG
GGCCAGCTCGATAATGATGTCGTTGGGCAGGCCGTACTTCTTGATGATGGCGTTGATCACTTTGATGCTC
TGGATGAAGCTTCTCTTCACGACGGGGCTCAGGATGAAGTCGTCCACCAGGGTGGTGGGGATCTCTTTCT
GCTGGGACAGGTCCACCTTCTTGGGCACCAGCTTCAGCCGGTTGAAGATAGCGATCTGGTTGTCGTTGGT
GTGCCACAGCTCGTCCAGGATCAGGTTGATGGCCTTCAGGCTCAGGTTGTGGGTGCCGGTATAGCCCTTC
AGATTAGAGATCTGCTCGATCTCTTCCTGGGTCAGCTCGGAGTTCAGATTGGTCAGTTCTTCCTGGATGT
CCTCGCTGCTCTGGTAGATGGTCAGGATCTTGGCAATCTGATCCAGCAGCTCGGCGTTCTCAATAATCTC
TTTCCGGGCGGTAATGTCCTTGATGTCGTGGTACACCTTCAGGTTGGTGAACTCGGGCTTGCCGGTGCTG
GTCACTCTGTAGCCCTTAATATCCTCTTCGTTCACGAGGATTTCTTTGGCGATCTGCTTCAGGGTGGGCT
TCTTCTTCTGCTTGAACACGTTCTCGATGATCTGGAACTTCTCGTAATATTCCAGCTTCTCGTTCTCGTC
CCTGGTGATCACGAGATTGTTCAGGTCGTTCAGGGCGTTGTACAGGTCGGCGTTGTAGGCGTACTTCACG
CTCCGCAGTTCCTCGGGGAAGTAGGTGCAGTGGCCCATCAGCATCTCGTACCATTCTTTGATGTCCTTCC
AGCCGAAGGGGCTGCCCTCGCCAGGTCCCTCATAGTAGGTCCGCCGGGTTTCCAGCAGGTCGATGTAGGT
GTCGATGAAGCTCTGGTCCAGCTGGTGGTAGGCCTTCTGCACCTTCAGCAGCTGTTTGGCTTCTTTCACG
TAGTCGCTGGTCTTGAATCTGTTGATGCTGCCCCGCACTTCGCCGTCTTTCTTCAGCCGTTCCAGCTGCA
GTTCGGCCACGTATTTCTCTTCCAGGGCCTTGCTGTTCCGGCTGATCTGCTCTTTGGTGGACAGCTCGTT
GCCGGTGTCCTCTTCCACCTCGTTCACGTTGTGCACGCCTCTTCTCTTGGCCAGGTGCAGCAGGGCGGCA
GAGAACTCTTCCTCGCTCAGCTTCTGGCTCAGGCCCTTCACTCTGGCCTCGTAGGGGTTGATGCCGCTCA
GCTCGCTGTGGTCGGTCAGCAGGTTGTAGTCGAACAGCAGCTTCTTCACTCTCTGGATTCTATGCCGCCT
CCGCCGCTTCAGCCTTCTGGCGCCTCTCTTGCTCCGCCTGCCCTCGTTGTTTTCCACGTTGGCCTCTTTG
AACAGCCGCACGCCGGCATCGATCACGTCCCGTGTCTCGTAGTCGATGATGCCGTAGCCCACGCTGGTGA
TGCCGATGTCCAGGCCCAGGATGTAGTTCCGCTTGGCTGCTGGGACTCCGTGGATACCGACCTTCCGCTT
CTTCTTTGGGGCCATGCGGCCGCTGCAGACCGGTGCTAGCATAACTTCGTATAAAGTATCCTATACGAAG
TTATTTGCCTTAACCCAGAAATTATCACTGTTATTCTTTAGAATGGTGCAAAGAATAACTTCGTATAATG
TATGCTATACGAAGTTATGAATTCCTAGAGCTCGCTGATCAGCCTCGACTGTGCCTTCTAGTTGCCAGCC
ATCTGTTGTTTGCCCCTCCCCCGTGCCTTCCTTGACCCTGGAAGGTGCCACTCCCACTGTCCTTTCCTAA
TAAAATGAGGAAATTGCATCGCATTGTCTGAGTAGGTGTCATTCTATTCTGGGGGGTGGGGTGGGGCAGG
ACAGCAAGGGGGAGGATTGGGAAGAGAATAGCAGGCATGCTGGGGAGGTACCGAGGGCCTATTTCCCATG
ATTCCTTCATATTTGCATATACGATACAAGGCTGTTAGAGAGATAATTGGAATTAATTTGACTGTAAACA
CAAAGATATTAGTACAAAATACGTGACGTAGAAAGTAATAATTTCTTGGGTAGTTTGCAGTTTTAAAATT
ATGTTTTAAAATGGACTATCATATGCTTACCGTAACTTGAAAGTATTTCGATTTCTTGGCTTTATATATC
TTGTGGAAAGGACGAAACACCGAAGCAATGGAGATGTTTCGGGTTTTAGTACTCTGGAAACAGAATCTAC
TAAAACAAGGCAAAATGCCGTGTTTATCTCGTCAACTTGTTGGCGAGATTTTTGCGGCCGCAGGAACCCC
TAGTGATGGAGTTGGCCACTCCCTCTCTGCGCGCTCGCTCGCTCACTGAGGCCGGGCGACCAAAGGTCGC
CCGACGCCCGGGCTTTGCCCGGGCGGCCTCAGTGAGCGAGCGAGCGCGCAGCTGCCTGCAGGGGCGCCTG
ATGCGGTATTTTCTCCTTACGCATCTGTGCGGTATTTCACACCGCATA
[95 nt withheld, positions 5229-5323]
T
[46 nt withheld, positions 5325-5370]
C
[141 nt withheld, positions 5372-5512]
CCTTTGACGTTGGAGTCCACGTTCTTT
[37 nt withheld, positions 5540-5576]
ACTCTATCTCGGGCTATTCTTTTGATTTATAAGGGATTTTGCCGATTTCGGTCTATTGGTTAAAAAATGA
GCTGATTTAACAAAAATTTAACGCGAATTTTAACAAAATATTAACGTTTACAATTTTATGGTGCACTCTC
AGTACAATCTGCTCTGATGCCGCATAGTTAAGCCAGCCCCGACACCCGCCAACACCCGCTGACGCGCCCT
GACGGGCTTGTCTGCTCCCGGCATCCGCTTACAGACAAGCTGTGACCGTCTCCGGGAGCTGCATGTGTCA
GAGGTTTTCACCGTCATCACCGAAACGCGCGAGACGAAAGGGCCTCGTGATACGCCTATTTTTATAGGTT
AATGTCATGATAATAATGGTTTCTTAGACGTCAGGTGGCACTTTTCGGGGAAATGTGCGCGGAACCCCTA
TTTGTTTATTTTTCTAAATACATTCAAATATGTATCCGCTCATGAGACAATAACCCTGATAAATGCTTCA
ATAATATTGAAAAAGGAAGAGTATGAGTATTCAACATTTCCGTGTCGCCCTTATTCCCTTTTTTGCGGCA
TTTTGCCTTCCTGTTTTTGCTCACCCAGAAACGCTGGTGAAAGTAAAAGATGCTGAAGATCAGTTGGGTG
CACGAGTGGGTTACATCGAACTGGATCTCAACAGCGGTAAGATCCTTGAGAGTTTTCGCCCCGAAGAACG
TTTTCCAATGATGAGCACTTTTAAAGTTCTGCTATGTGGCGCGGTATTATCCCGTATTGACGCCGGGCAA
GAGCAACTCGGTCGCCGCATACACTATTCTCAGAATGACTTGGTTGAGTACTCACCAGTCACAGAAAAGC
ATCTTACGGATGGCATGACAGTAAGAGAATTATGCAGTGCTGCCATAACCATGAGTGATAACACTGCGGC
CAACTTACTTCTGACAACGATCGGAGGACCGAAGGAGCTAACCGCTTTTTTGCACAACATGGGGGATCAT
GTAACTCGCCTTGATCGTTGGGAACCGGAGCTGAATGAAGCCATACCAAACGACGAGCGTGACACCACGA
TGCCTGTAGCAATGGCAACAACGTTGCGCAAACTATTAACTGGCGAACTACTTACTCTAGCTTCCCGGCA
ACAATTAATAGACTGGATGGAGGCGGATAAAGTTGCAGGACCACTTCTGCGCTCGGCCCTTCCGGCTGGC
TGGTTTATTGCTGATAAATCTGGAGCCGGTGAGCGTGGAAGCCGCGGTATCATTGCAGCACTGGGGCCAG
ATGGTAAGCCCTCCCGTATCGTAGTTATCTACACGACGGGGAGTCAGGCAACTATGGATGAACGAAATAG
ACAGATCGCTGAGATAGGTGCCTCACTGATTAAGCATTGGTAACTGTCAGACCAAGTTTACTCATATATA
CTTTAGATTGATTTAAAACTTCATTTTTAATTTAAAAGGATCTAGGTGAAGATCCTTTTTGATAATCTCA
TGACCAAAATCCCTTAACGTGAGTTTTCGTTCCACTGAGCGTCAGACCCCGTAGAAAAGATCAAAGGATC
TTCTTGAGATCCTTTTTTTCTGCGCGTAATCTGCTGCTTGCAAACAAAAAAACCACCGCTACCAGCGGTG
GTTTGTTTGCCGGATCAAGAGCTACCAACTCTTTTTCCGAAGGTAACTGGCTTCAGCAGAGCGCAGATAC
CAAATACTGTTCTTCTAGTGTAGCCGTAGTTAGGCCACCACTTCAAGAACTCTGTAGCACCGCCTACATA
CCTCGCTCTGCTAATCCTGTTACCAGTGGCTGCTGCCAGTGGCGATAAGTCGTGTCTTACCGGGTTGGAC
TCAAGACGATAGTTACCGGATAAGGCGCAGCGGTCGGGCTGAACGGGGGGTTCGTGCACACAGCCCAGCT
TGGAGCGAACGACCTACACCGAACTGAGATACCTACAGCGTGAGCTATGAGAAAGCGCCACGCTTCCCGA
AGGGAGAAAGGCGGACAGGTATCCGGTAAGCGGCAGGGTCGGAACAGGAGAGCGCACGAGGGAGCTTCCA
GGGGGAAACGCCTGGTATCTTTATAGTCCTGTCGGGTTTCGCCACCTCTGACTTGAGCGTCGATTTTTGT
GATGCTCGTCAGGGGGGCGGAGCCTATGGAAAAACGCCAGCAACGCGGCCTT
