>Addgene plasmid #192796 | pAAV-FLEX-SaCas9-U6-sgKcna2 | depositor partial sequence | sequence record 373787 | U6 promoter, sgRNA insert, SaCas9 sgRNA scaffold
GAGGGCCTATTTCCCATGATTCCTTCATATTTGCATATACGATACAAGGCTGTTAGAGAGATAATTGGAA
TTAATTTGACTGTAAACACAAAGATATTAGTACAAAATACGTGACGTAGAAAGTAATAATTTCTTGGGTA
GTTTGCAGTTTTAAAATTATGTTTTAAAATGGACTATCATATGCTTACCGTAACTTGAAAGTATTTCGAT
TTCTTGGCTTTATATATCTTGTGGAAAGGACGAAACACCGAAGCAATGGAGATGTTTCGGGTTTTAGTAC
TCTGGAAACAGAATCTACTAAAACAAGGCAAAATGCCGTGTTTATCTCGTCACTTGTTGGCGAGA
